>Addgene plasmid #17949 | EC.RNe.TYB1.a1-400.wt | addgene partial sequence | sequence record 23828 | T7 5'-TAATACGACTCACTATAGGG-3'
TGNCGANATTCCNTCTNAATATTTTGTTTACTTTAAGAAGGAGATATACATATGAAAAGAATGTTANTCA
ACGCAACTCAGCAGGAAGAGTTGCGCGTTGCCCTTGTAGATGGGCAGCGTCTGTATGACCTGGATATCGA
AAGTCCAGGGCACGAGCAGAAAAAGGCAAACATCTACAAAGGTAAAATCACCCGCATTGAACCGAGTCTG
GAAGCTGCTTTTGTTGATTACGGCGCTGAACGTCACGGTTTCCTCCCACTAAAAGAAATTGCCCGCGAAT
ATTTCCCTGCTAACTACAGTGCTCATGGTCGTCCCAACATTAAAGATGTGTTGCGTGAAGGTCAGGAAGT
CATTGTTCAGATCGATAAAGAAGAGCGCGGCAACAAAGGCGCGGCATTAACCACCTTTATCAGTCTGGCG
GGTAGCTATCTGGTTCTGATGCCGAACAACCCGCGCGCGGGTGGCATTTCTCGCCGTATCGAAGGCGACG
ACCGTACCGAATTAAAAGAAGCACTGGCAAGCCTTGAACTGCCGGAAGGCATGGGGCTTATCGTGCGCAC
CGCTGGCGTCGGCAAATCTGCTGAGGCGCTGCAATGGGATTTAAGCTTCCGTCTGAAACACTGGACNCNC
AANAAAAAAAANCCGCTGAAAGCCGCCTGGCCCCGTTCCTGATTCATCAGGAGAGCAACGTAATCGTTCG
CGCATTCNGCCGCGATTACTTACGTCAGGACATCGGCGAATCCTTATCGATAACCCGAAGTGCTCGACTG
GCACGTCAGCATATCGCTGCATTAGTCGCCGGATTCACAGCAAATCAACTGTCACGCGAA
