[The description below was written by a language model from this plasmid's Addgene catalogue record.]
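Description:
EC.RNe.TYB1.a1-400.wt is a bacterial expression plasmid built on the pTYB1 backbone (about 7.3 kb without insert), a vector from the IMPACT intein-mediated purification system. It is maintained in E. coli as a high-copy plasmid under ampicillin selection. The record lists a standard cloning strain for propagation and also mentions BL21(DE3). Together with the T7 sequencing primer, this suggests T7 promoter-driven expression in a host supplying T7 RNA polymerase, although the promoter is not explicitly stated and no feature table is provided.

The insert is a roughly 1.2 kb fragment encoding residues 1–400 of Escherichia coli ribonuclease E, with "wt" in the name suggesting an otherwise wild-type sequence. It was cloned between NdeI and KpnI sites, both of which are retained. The fragment is fused at its C-terminus to the vector's intein–chitin binding domain tag. In this arrangement the fusion protein can be captured on chitin resin. Thiol-induced self-cleavage of the intein then releases the target protein from the bound tag, so no protease is needed and few or no extra residues remain.

The associated publication concerns a conserved minimal RNase E peptide that retains core catalytic functions despite lacking the domain required for tetramer formation. The construct therefore appears intended for producing and purifying this truncated N-terminal catalytic fragment for biochemical and structural characterisation. A portion of the plasmid was derived from a plasmid made in another laboratory.
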