Addgene plasmid #17949: EC.RNe.TYB1.a1-400.wt
Depositing lab: David McKay. Depositing organization: Stanford University. Publication: Retention of core catalytic functions by a conserved minimal ribonuclease E peptide that lacks the domain required for tetramer formation. Caruthers JM, Feng Y, McKay DB, Cohen SN. J Biol Chem. 2006 Sep 15. 281(37):27046-51. 10.1074/jbc.M602467200 PubMed 16854990.
Backbone
  Vector backbone: pTYB1
  Backbone manufacturer: New England Biolabs
  Backbone size w/o insert (bp): 7280
  Vector type: Bacterial Expression
Growth in bacteria
  Bacterial resistance: Ampicillin, 100 μg/mL
  Growth temperature: 37°C
  Growth strain: DH5alpha
  Growth instructions: BL21(DE3)
  Copy number: High Copy
Gene/Insert
  Gene/Insert name: Escherichia coli RNase E residues 1-400 (alt name: RNase E)
  Species: E. coli
  Insert size (bp): 1200
  Mutation: residues 1-400
  Tag / fusion protein: intein-chitin binding domain (C terminal on insert)
  Cloning method: Restriction Enzyme; 5′ cloning site NdeI (not destroyed); 3′ cloning site KpnI (not destroyed)
  Sequencing primers: 5′ T7
Resource information
  A portion of this plasmid was derived from a plasmid made by: Dr. Stan Cohen, Stanford
Terms and licenses: Academic/Nonprofit Terms; Industry Terms: Not Available to Industry
How to cite: EC.RNe.TYB1.a1-400.wt was a gift from David McKay (Addgene plasmid # 17949 ; http://n2t.net/addgene:17949 ; RRID:Addgene_17949)
